>Addgene plasmid #63399 | pFusX3-54 | depositor partial sequence | sequence record 105316 | pFusX3_TCC
AGTCTTAAGCGTCTCCATGGCCTGACCCCGGACCAAGTGGTGGCTATCGCCAGCAACGGTGGCGGCAAGC
AAGCGCTCGAAACGGTGCAGCGGCTGTTGCCGGTGCTGTGCCAGGACCATGGCCTCACACCCGATCAGGT
CGTGGCTATCGCCAGCCACGATGGCGGCAAGCAAGCGCTCGAAACGGTGCAGCGGCTGTTGCCGGTGCTG
TGCCAGGACCATGGCCTGACCCCGGACCAAGTGGTGGCTATCGCCAGCCACGATGGCGGCAAGCAAGCGC
TCGAAACGGTGCAGCGGCTGTTGCCGGTGCTGTGCCAGGACCATGGCCTGCGAGACGTC
