>Addgene plasmid #63399 | pFusX3-54 | depositor partial sequence | sequence record 105317 | FusX3
CGTCTCCATGGCCTGACCCCGGACCAAGTGGTGGCTATCGAGACCGGCGCCGCTACGGGCGCGTCCCATT
CGCCATTCAGGCTGCGCAACTGTTGGGAAGGGCGATCGGTGCGGGCTCTTCGCTATTACGCCAGCTGGCG
AAAGGGGGATGTGCTGCAAGGCGATTAAGTTGGGAACGCCAGGGTTTTCCCAGTCACGACGTTGTAAAAC
GACGGCCAGTGAGCGCGCGTAATCGACTCACTATAGGGCGAATTGGGTACCGGGCCCCCCCTCGAGGTCC
TCCAGCTTTTGTTCCCTTTAGTGAGGGTTAATTGCGCGCTTGGCGTAATCATGGTCATAGCTGTTTCCTG
TGTGAAATTGTTATCCGCTCACAATTCCACACAACATACGAGCCGGAAGCATAAAGTGTAAAGCCTGGGG
TGCCTAATGAGTGAGCTAACTCACATTAATTGCGTTGCGCTCACTGCCCGCTTTCCACCGGTGGTCTCTG
GCGGCAAGCAAGCGCTCGAAACGGTGCAGCGGCTGTTGCCGGTGCTGTGCCAGGACCATGGCCTGCGAGA
CGTCTAGACCAGCCAGGACAGAAATGCCTCGACTTCGCTGCTACCCAAGGTTGCCGGGTGACGCACACCG
TGGAAACGGATGAAGGCACGAACCCAGTGGACATAAGCCTGTTCGGTTCGTAAGCTGTAATGCAAGTAGC
GTATGCGCTCACGCAACTGGTCCAGAACCTTGACCGAACGCAGCGGTGGTAACGGCGCAGTGGCGGTTTT
CATGGCTTGTTATGACTGTTTTTTTGGGGTACAGTCTATGCCTCGGGCATCCAAGCAGCAAGCGCGTTAC
GCCGTGGGTCGATGTTTGATGTTATGGAGCAGCAACGATGTTACGCAGCAGGGCAGTCGCCCTAAAACAA
AGTTAAACATTATGAGGGAAGCGGTGATCGCCGAAGTATCGACTCAACTATCAGAGGTAGTTGGCGTCAT
CGAGCGCCATCTCGAACCGACGTTGCTGGCCGTACATTTGTACGGCTCCGCAGTGGATGGCGGCCTGAAG
CCACACAGTGATATTGATTTGCTGGTTACGGTGACCGTAAGGCTTGATGAAACAACGCGGCGAGCTTTGA
TCAACGACCTTTTGGAAACTTCGGCTTCCCCTGGAGAGAGCGAGATTCTCCGCGCTGTAGAAGTCACCAT
TGTTGTGCACGACGACATCATTCCGTGGCGTTATCCAGCTAAGCGCGAACTGCAATTTGGAGAATGGCAG
CGCAATGACATTCTTGCAGGTATCTTCGAGCCAGCCACGATCGACATTGATCTGGCTATCTTGCTGACAA
AAGCAAGAGAACATAGCGTTGCCTTGGTAGGTCCAGCGGCGGAGGAACTCTTTGATCCGGTTCCTGAACA
GGATCTATTTGAGGCGCTAAATGAAACCTTAACGCTATGGAACTCGCCGCCCGACTGGGCTGGCGATGAG
CGAAATGTAGTGCTTACGTTGTCCCGCATTTGGTACAGCGCAGTAACCGGCAAAATCGCGCCGAAGGATG
TCGCTGCCGACTGGGCAATGGAGCGCCTGCCGGCCCAGTATCAGCCCGTCATACTTGAAGCTAGACAGGC
TTATCTTGGACAAGAAGAAGATCGCTTGGCCTCGCGCGCAGATCAGTTGGAAGAATTTGTCCACTACGTG
AAAGGCGAGATCACCAAGGTAGTCGGCAAATAACCCTCGAGCCACCCATGACCAAAATCCCTTAACGTGA
GTTACGCGTCGTTCCACTGAGCGTCAGACCCCGTAGAAAAGATCAAAGGATCTTCTTGAGATCCTTTTTT
TCTGCGCGTAATCTGCTGCTTGCAAACAAAAAAACCACCGCTACCAGCGGTGGTTTGTTTGCCGGATCAA
GAGCTACCAACTCTTTTTCCGAAGGTAACTGGCTTCAGCAGAGCGCAGATACCAAATACTGTCCTTCTAG
TGTAGCCGTAGTTAGGCCACCACTTCAAGAACTCTGTAGCACCGCCTACATACCTCGCTCTGCTAATCCT
GTTACCAGTGGCTGCTGCCAGTGGCGATAAGTCGTGTCTTACCGGGTTGGACTCAAGACGATAGTTACCG
GATAAGGCGCAGCGGTCGGGCTGAACGGGGGGTTCGTGCACACAGCCCAGCTTGGAGCGAACGACCTACA
CCGAACTGAGATACCTACAGCGTGAGCATTGAGAAAGCGCCACGCTTCCCGAAGGGAGAAAGGCGGACAG
GTATCCGGTAAGCGGCAGGGTCGGAACAGGAGAGCGCACGAGGGAGCTTCCAGGGGGAAACGCCTGGTAT
CTTTATAGTCCTGTCGGGTTTCGCCACCTCTGACTTGAGCGTCGATTTTTGTGATGCTCGTCAGGGGGGC
GGAGCCTATGGAAAAACGCCAGCAACGCGGCCTTTTTACGGTTCCTGGCCTTTTGCTGGCCTTTTGCTCA
CATGTTCTTTCCTGCGTTATCCCCTGATTCTGTGGATAACCGTATTACCGCCTTTGAGTGAGCTGATACC
GCTCGCCGCAGCCGAACGACCGAGCGCAGCGAGTCAGTGAGCGAGGAAGCGGAAGAGCGCCCAATACGCA
AACCGCCTCTCCCCGCGCGTTGGCCGATTCATTAATGCAGCTGGCACGACAGGTTTCCCGACTGGAAAGC
GGGCAGTGAGCGCAACGCAATTAATACGCGTACCGCTAGCCAGGAAGAGTTTGTAGAAACGCAAAAAGGC
CATCCGTCAGGATGGCCTTCTGCTTAGTTTGATGCCTGGCAGTTTATGGCGGGCGTCCTGCCCGCCACCC
TCCGGGCCGTTGCTTCACAACGTTCAAATCCGCTCCCGGCGGATTTGTCCTACTCAGGAGAGCGTTCACC
GACAAACAACAGATAAAACGAAAGGCCCAGTCTTCCGACTGAGCCTTTCGTTTTATTTGATGCCTGGCAG
TTCCCTACTCTCGCGTTAACGCTAGCATGGATGTTTTCCCAGTCACGACGTTGTAAAACGACGGCCAGTC
TTAAG
