>Addgene plasmid #63399 | pFusX3-54 | addgene partial sequence | sequence record 115085 | pCR8_R1 5'-cgaaccgaacaggcttatgt-3'
TGCGTCACCCGGCAACCTTGGGTAGCAGCGAAGTCGAGGCATTTCTGTCCTGGCTGGTCTAGACGTCTCG
CAGGCCATGGTCCTGGCACAGCACCGGCAACAGCCGCTGCACCGTTTCGAGCGCTTGCTTGCCGCCATCG
TGGCTGGCGATAGCCACCACTTGGTCCGGAGTCAGGCCATGGTCCTGGCACAGCACCGGCAACAGCCGCT
GCACCGTTTCGAGCGCTTGCTTGCCGCCATCGTGGCTGGCGATAGCCACGACCTGATCGGGTGTGAGGCC
ATGGTCCTGGCACAGCACCGGCAACAGCCGCTGCACCGTTTCGAGCGCTTGCTTGCCGCCACCGTTGCTG
GCGATAGCCACCACTTGGTCCGGGGTCAGGCCATGGAGACGCTTAAGACTGGCCGTCGTTTTACAACGTC
GTGACTGGGAAAACATCCATGCTAGCGTTAACGCGAGAGTAGGGAACTGCCAGGCATCAAATAAAACGAA
AGGCTCAGTCGGAAGACTGGGCCTTTCGTTTTATCTGTTGTTTGTCGGTGAACGCTCTCCTGAGTAGGAC
AAATCCGCCGGGAGCGGATTTGAACGTTGTGAAGCAACGGCCCGGAGGGTGGCGGG
