[The description below was written by a language model from this plasmid's Addgene catalogue record.]
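Description:
pFusX3-54 is a bacterial library plasmid from the FusX system, a one-step assembly platform for building TALE repeat arrays used in TALENs. It is built on the FusX3 backbone (about 3 kb without insert), is maintained at high copy in standard E. coli cloning strains, and is selected with spectinomycin. The record does not name the origin of replication and no feature table is provided, so other backbone elements cannot be described from it.

The insert is a synthetic, pre-assembled trimer of TALE repeats carrying the repeat-variable diresidues NG, HD and HD, also labelled X3_TCC. Under the standard TALE code, NG recognises thymine and HD recognises cytosine, so this module specifies the trinucleotide TCC. As a member of the X3 series, it supplies RVD positions 7 to 9 of the final array. The trimer was cloned through BsaI sites that were destroyed in the process, which is typical of Golden Gate style cloning with type IIS enzymes, where cutting outside the recognition site gives scarless, directional joins.

In use, a plasmid like this is picked from the library according to the bases at positions 7 to 9 of the intended DNA target and combined with the matching trimer plasmids for the other positions, giving a complete DNA-binding domain in a receiving TALEN vector. The plasmid is not an expression construct in itself: the record lists no promoter, nuclease domain or eukaryotic marker. It serves as a modular building block for making custom TALENs for genome editing.
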