Addgene plasmid #63399: pFusX3-54
Purpose: Encodes RVD positions 7-9 in TALEN assembly
Depositing lab: Stephen Ekker. Depositing organization: Mayo Foundation for Medical Education and Research. Publication: FusX: A rapid one-step TALE assembly system for genome science. Ma AC, McNulty MS, Tanya PL, Jarryd CM, Martinez-Galvez G, Argue DP, Lee HB, Urban MD, Bullard CE, Blackburn PR, Man TK, Clark KJ, Ekker SC. Hum Gene Ther. 2016 Jun;27(6):451-63. doi: 10.1089/hum.2015.172 PubMed 26854857.
Backbone
  Vector backbone: FusX3
  Backbone size w/o insert (bp): 3015
  Vector type: TALEN
Growth in bacteria
  Bacterial resistance: Spectinomycin, 50 μg/mL
  Growth temperature: 37°C
  Growth strain: DH5alpha
  Copy number: High Copy
Gene/Insert
  Gene/Insert name: NG HD HD (alt name: X3_TCC)
  Species: Synthetic
  Mutation: none
  Cloning method: Restriction Enzyme; 5′ cloning site BsaI (destroyed during cloning); 3′ cloning site BsaI (destroyed during cloning)
  Sequencing primers: 5′ pCR8_F1; 3′ pCR8_R1
Terms and licenses: Academic/Nonprofit Terms; Industry Terms: Not Available to Industry
How to cite: pFusX3-54 was a gift from Stephen Ekker (Addgene plasmid # 63399 ; http://n2t.net/addgene:63399 ; RRID:Addgene_63399)
